>Addgene plasmid #237518 | pET28a:His-MBP-RWT4Ca | addgene full sequence | sequence record 471100 | Addgene NGS Result
TTGAGATCCTTTTTTTCTGCGCGTAATCTGCTGCTTGCAAACAAAAAAACCACCGCTACCAGCGGTGGTT
TGTTTGCCGGATCAAGAGCTACCAACTCTTTTTCCGAAGGTAACTGGCTTCAGCAGAGCGCAGATACCAA
ATACTGTCCTTCTAGTGTAGCCGTAGTTAGGCCACCACTTCAAGAACTCTGTAGCACCGCCTACATACCT
CGCTCTGCTAATCCTGTTACCAGTGGCTGCTGCCAGTGGCGATAAGTCGTGTCTTACCGGGTTGGACTCA
AGACGATAGTTACCGGATAAGGCGCAGCGGTCGGGCTGAACGGGGGGTTCGTGCACACAGCCCAGCTTGG
AGCGAACGACCTACACCGAACTGAGATACCTACAGCGTGAGCTATGAGAAAGCGCCACGCTTCCCGAAGG
GAGAAAGGCGGACAGGTATCCGGTAAGCGGCAGGGTCGGAACAGGAGAGCGCACGAGGGAGCTTCCAGGG
GGAAACGCCTGGTATCTTTATAGTCCTGTCGGGTTTCGCCACCTCTGACTTGAGCGTCGATTTTTGTGAT
GCTCGTCAGGGGGGCGGAGCCTATGGAAAAACGCCAGCAACGCGGCCTTTTTACGGTTCCTGGCCTTTTG
CTGGCCTTTTGCTCACATGTTCTTTCCTGCGTTATCCCCTGATTCTGTGGATAACCGTATTACCGCCTTT
GAGTGAGCTGATACCGCTCGCCGCAGCCGAACGACCGAGCGCAGCGAGTCAGTGAGCGAGGAAGCGGAAG
AGCGCCTGATGCGGTATTTTCTCCTTACGCATCTGTGCGGTATTTCACACCGCAATGGTGCACTCTCAGT
ACAATCTGCTCTGATGCCGCATAGTTAAGCCAGTATACACTCCGCTATCGCTACGTGACTGGGTCATGGC
TGCGCCCCGACACCCGCCAACACCCGCTGACGCGCCCTGACGGGCTTGTCTGCTCCCGGCATCCGCTTAC
AGACAAGCTGTGACCGTCTCCGGGAGCTGCATGTGTCAGAGGTTTTCACCGTCATCACCGAAACGCGCGA
GGCAGCTGCGGTAAAGCTCATCAGCGTGGTCGTGAAGCGATTCACAGATGTCTGCCTGTTCATCCGCGTC
CAGCTCGTTGAGTTTCTCCAGAAGCGTTAATGTCTGGCTTCTGATAAAGCGGGCCATGTTAAGGGCGGTT
TTTTCCTGTTTGGTCACTGATGCCTCCGTGTAAGGGGGATTTCTGTTCATGGGGGTAATGATACCGATGA
AACGAGAGAGGATGCTCACGATACGGGTTACTGATGATGAACATGCCCGGTTACTGGAACGTTGTGAGGG
TAAACAACTGGCGGTATGGATGCGGCGGGACCAGAGAAAAATCACTCAGGGTCAATGCCAGCGCTTCGTT
AATACAGATGTAGGTGTTCCACAGGGTAGCCAGCAGCATCCTGCGATGCAGATCCGGAACATAATGGTGC
AGGGCGCTGACTTCCGCGTTTCCAGACTTTACGAAACACGGAAACCGAAGACCATTCATGTTGTTGCTCA
GGTCGCAGACGTTTTGCAGCAGCAGTCGCTTCACGTTCGCTCGCGTATCGGTGATTCATTCTGCTAACCA
GTAAGGCAACCCCGCCAGCCTAGCCGGGTCCTCAACGACAGGAGCACGATCATGCGCACCCGTGGGGCCG
CCATGCCGGCGATAATGGCCTGCTTCTCGCCGAAACGTTTGGTGGCGGGACCAGTGACGAAGGCTTGAGC
GAGGGCGTGCAAGATTCCGAATACCGCAAGCGACAGGCCGATCATCGTCGCGCTCCAGCGAAAGCGGTCC
TCGCCGAAAATGACCCAGAGCGCTGCCGGCACCTGTCCTACGAGTTGCATGATAAAGAAGACAGTCATAA
GTGCGGCGACGATAGTCATGCCCCGCGCCCACCGGAAGGAGCTGACTGGGTTGAAGGCTCTCAAGGGCAT
CGGTCGAGATCCCGGTGCCTAATGAGTGAGCTAACTTACATTAATTGCGTTGCGCTCACTGCCCGCTTTC
CAGTCGGGAAACCTGTCGTGCCAGCTGCATTAATGAATCGGCCAACGCGCGGGGAGAGGCGGTTTGCGTA
TTGGGCGCCAGGGTGGTTTTTCTTTTCACCAGTGAGACGGGCAACAGCTGATTGCCCTTCACCGCCTGGC
CCTGAGAGAGTTGCAGCAAGCGGTCCACGCTGGTTTGCCCCAGCAGGCGAAAATCCTGTTTGATGGTGGT
TAACGGCGGGATATAACATGAGCTGTCTTCGGTATCGTCGTATCCCACTACCGAGATATCCGCACCAACG
CGCAGCCCGGACTCGGTAATGGCGCGCATTGCGCCCAGCGCCATCTGATCGTTGGCAACCAGCATCGCAG
TGGGAACGATACCCTCATTCAGCATTTGCATGGTTTGTTGAAAACCGGACATGGCACTCCAGTCGCCTTC
CCGTTCCGCTATCGGCTGAATTTGATTGCGAGTGAGATATTTATGCCAGCCAGCCAGACGCAGACGCGCC
GAGACAGAACTTAATGGGCCCGCTAACAGCGCGATTTGCTGGTGACCCAATGCGACCAGATGCTCCACGC
CCAGTCGCGTACCGTCTTCATGGGAGAAAATAATACTGTTGATGGGTGTCTGGTCAGAGACATCAAGAAA
TAACGCCGGAACATTAGTGCAGGCAGCTTCCACAGCAATGGCATCCTGGTCATCCAGCGGATAGTTAATG
ATCAGCCCACTGACGCGTTGCGCGAGAAGATTGTGCACCGCCGCTTTACAGGCTTCGACGCCGCTTCGTT
CTACCATCGACACCACCACGCTGGCACCCAGTTGATCGGCGCGAGATTTAATCGCCGCGACAATTTGCGA
CGGCGCGTGCAGGGCCAGACTGGAGGTGGCAACGCCAATCAGCAACGACTGTTTGCCCGCCAGTTGTTGT
GCCACGCGGTTGGGAATGTAATTCAGCTCCGCCATCGCCGCTTCCACTTTTTCCCGCGTTTTCGCAGAAA
CGTGGCTGGCCTGGTTCACCACGCGGGAAACGGTCTGATAAGAGACACCGGCATACTCTGCGACATCGTA
TAACGTTACTGGTTTCACATTCACCACCCTGAATTGACTCTCTTCCGGGCGCTATCATGCCATACCGCGA
AAGGTTTTGCGCCATTCGATGGTGTCCGGGATCTCGACGCTCTCCCTTATGCGACTCCTGCATTAGGAAG
CAGCCCAGTAGTAGGTTGAGGCCGTTGAGCACCGCCGCCGCAAGGAATGGTGCATGCAAGGAGATGGCGC
CCAACAGTCCCCCGGCCACGGGGCCTGCCACCATACCCACGCCGAAACAAGCGCTCATGAGCCCGAAGTG
GCGAGCCCGATCTTCCCCATCGGTGATGTCGGCGATATAGGCGCCAGCAACCGCACCTGTGGCGCCGGTG
ATGCCGGCCACGATGCGTCCGGCGTAGAGGATCGAGATCTCGATCCCGCGAAATTAATACGACTCACTAT
AGGGGAATTGTGAGCGGATAACAATTCCCCTCTAGAAATAATTTTGTTTAACTTTAAGAAGGAGATATAC
CATGGGTTCTTCTCACCATCACCATCACCATGGTTCTTCTATGAAAATCGAAGAAGGTAAACTGGTAATC
TGGATTAACGGCGATAAAGGCTATAACGGTCTCGCTGAAGTCGGTAAGAAATTCGAGAAAGATACCGGAA
TTAAAGTCACCGTTGAGCATCCGGATAAACTGGAAGAGAAATTCCCACAGGTTGCGGCAACTGGCGATGG
CCCTGACATTATCTTCTGGGCACACGACCGCTTTGGTGGCTACGCTCAATCTGGCCTGTTGGCTGAAATC
ACCCCGGACAAAGCGTTCCAGGACAAGCTGTATCCGTTTACCTGGGATGCCGTACGTTACAACGGCAAGC
TGATTGCTTACCCGATCGCTGTTGAAGCGTTATCGCTGATTTATAACAAAGATCTGCTGCCGAACCCGCC
AAAAACCTGGGAAGAGATCCCGGCGCTGGATAAAGAACTGAAAGCGAAAGGTAAGAGCGCGCTGATGTTC
AACCTGCAAGAACCGTACTTCACCTGGCCGCTGATTGCTGCTGACGGGGGTTATGCGTTCAAGTATGAAA
ACGGCAAGTACGACATTAAAGACGTGGGCGTGGATAACGCTGGCGCGAAAGCGGGTCTGACCTTCCTGGT
TGACCTGATTAAAAACAAACACATGAATGCAGACACCGATTACTCCATCGCAGAAGCTGCCTTTAATAAA
GGCGAAACAGCGATGACCATCAACGGCCCGTGGGCATGGTCCAACATCGACACCAGCAAAGTGAATTATG
GTGTAACGGTACTGCCGACCTTCAAGGGTCAACCATCCAAACCGTTCGTTGGCGTGCTGAGCGCAGGTAT
TAACGCCGCCAGTCCGAACAAAGAGCTGGCAAAAGAGTTCCTCGAAAACTATCTGCTGACTGATGAAGGT
CTGGAAGCGGTTAATAAAGACAAACCGCTGGGTGCCGTAGCGCTGAAGTCTTACGAGGAAGAGTTGGCGA
AAGATCCACGTATTGCCGCCACTATGGAAAACGCCCAGAAAGGTGAAATCATGCCGAACATCCCGCAGAT
GTCCGCTTTCTGGTATGCCGTGCGTACTGCGGTGATCAACGCCGCCAGCGGTCGTCAGACTGTCGATGAA
GCCCTGAAAGACGCGCAGACTAATTCGAGCTCGAACAACAACAACAATAACAATAACAACAACCTCGGGA
TCGAGGAAAACCTGTACTTCCAATCCAATGCCATGGGGGGATATGAATTCCAGAGAGCAGAATTGGACGC
CCTTGAGGGTGTAGTTCGTGACCCAACCGCCGAACCCATGTCTTTAACACTACCTCTTTTGCGTCACATT
ACGAATGATTTCTCCCCTGAGTTCGAGATATCTAAGGACGACTCCGCCGTGGTATATCTAGGAGTGCTAC
CATCAGGATTTAGGGTGGCAGTGAAGAAATCACATTTTAGGTTTTGTCTGGACGACGAGGACGCCTTCAC
TAATGAAGTTTCAATTGCAATGAAAGCCGCACATAAGAATACTGTAAGAGTAATCGGCTATTGTCATCAT
ACACATGAGCAGATTGCCGAGTATGAGGGAAAGCAAGTCTTCGCAGAAGTGCGTGAGAGGTTGATATGTA
CTGAGTACGTGCCCAATGGACCTCTATCCGGCCATATCGAAGGCAAAATTTGTGCACAAATGGACGGCTA
CGAGTTCCAGCGTGCTGAGCTTGATGCATTGGAGAGAGTTGTTAGAGATACCTCTGCCGAGCCAATGTCC
TTGACACTGCCCCTTTTGCGTCATATCACAAATGATTTCTCAGATGAATCCAGGATCGGACGTGGAGGAT
TCGCTGTTGTCTATCTTGGTGTTTTGCCATCCGGCCTGAGAATAGCTGTTAAGAGGTTGTCAAATATAGC
TTATATGAATGAAAGTGCATTCCAGAACGAAGTATTCATCACAATGAAAGCCACACATAAAAATACAGTG
AGATTCATGGGATACTGCTCACAGATTCAAGGCAAACTAATAGAACATGATGGACAACATGTCTTTGCAC
AGCTTGAAGAGAGGCTAATTTGTGTGGAATACGCACCTAAGGGAACATTAGACGCTCACATCGGAGATTA
TGGTGAACTGGACTGGAACCAAAGATATCAGATTCTGAAAGGCATATGTCAGGGTTTACATCATCTACAT
GACGAAATGCATGTCTTTCATGGAGATATCAAACCCGCCAACATTCTTATCGGCGATAACCTAGTTCCTA
AAATCTATGATTTCGGATTGAGTCAAATGTTCGAGGAGGAGGAAACGGAAAGAATTGTGGAAAACATTGC
CGGTACATTCGGCTACATGGCACCTGAGTTCTGTACAAACAACATGGTATCCTTCAAGGCCGAGATTTAC
AGTTTAGGCGTTGTAATAGGAGAACTTCTTATCGGTAAAAAAGGATGGTTTGACGAGGACGTGCGGAAGC
TTTTTGTTCAGCAGTTGAAAGGCCTTCGCAAAACTTTGGTGAAGGAAGGCGCGTTTTCCAGCTGGGAGAA
TAAATACCATCAAGTGCGCACGTGTATGGAGATTGGTCAGGATTGCATCGATCCAAATCCTCATAAACGG
CCTACGCTTCTCGAAATTATTCAACGCCTTAACGAAGCCGAAGACATGAATTATAGTGCGGCATCACTCT
GGCAGGTTCAGTCTGGTGATGAAGAATCAGATCTCTCCGATACTGAAGCGTTGGAGACAGAGACCACGAG
CGAGTTTCTTCCGTCCGATGAAGAACCGGCGTCCGTCGGTAAGACCGGCGAGACCTCTACACAGGAACCG
GACAAACCCGATCTTATATCTAAACTTCCCGCTTCGGTTGACCTTTCTGATCTCAAGGTGCTTGAAAAGA
TAACCGATGATTTTAGCCATGAGAGAATAGTCGGGAAAGACGGGACTTTTAAAGGATGCCATAAGGCTTT
CGTTTATAAAGGTGACATTCCTCTGAGGGAGATGATTGCAGTTAAACGGCTCATTGGTGTTGAGATACCC
TTCGAGAAGTTCAAGAGAGAGGCTGAACAATTCATCAGTTTGGATCATAAGAACATAGTTAAGGTTGCAA
GTTATTGCCACGACCAGAGCCGGGGACATAGACTCGTCCAGTTCAAGGGGAAGCCTCTGCCCCAACTTTT
TAATGGGCCTGAGCAACTGTTGTGTTACGAGTACATGCACAATGGTTCTCTTAGAGATTACTTGATGGGC
CAAGGCTCCCGGGTCATAGATTGGCAGATGCGGTACAAGCTGATAAAAGGGACCTGCGCAGGCTTGCATT
ATCTTCATAAGGGTCGCGCAGGATGTCCGATCGTTCACCTTAATCTGAGTCCCAGCAACGTGCTTTTGGA
TCATAATTACATTCCGCGGATAACTGGCTTCGACTTTTCCAAGCTTATAGGAGAAAAAAACACTAAATCT
GTGGTCTTGAAGCTCAATGGACCCATCGCTTATCTGCCCCCCGACTTCTTCCACAGCAAAGGTACAGATC
TCAAGTACCTGGCGACAGTTGATATATACTCTTTGGGCCTGATGATACTCGAGATTGCAACACAGCAGGA
AATCAAGGGCATACATGGTGTTCTGATAAAGTCAATCGAGGAAAACTGGCGGGAAGAGTCCCAAATCACA
CGCCTCTATACCTCTCTTGGGGCTGATGAGCTGAGGCAGGTGAAGATGTGTATTGATATAGGACTTGACT
GTGTCAAGAGTAACCCAGAGAAGCGCCCCACTGCAGGAGCAATTATGTTGTGGCTTGATAAAGAATCTAA
GCCAGTCCCCGTGTCACGGGCCGGAGCGGGCGTTTTGCCACGGCCCCCAGTTCCGACCAACATCAACCAT
GCGGGGCGCATCCAGGGTATCCCAATCGAGAAATCACAAGTCCTTATTCCTTCATTCGCTTGTAATGAAT
ATAGCTCTGTCAAAATTCAAAATTTGCACTTGCTGCTCTTTATGTAACATTGGAAGTGGATAACGGATCC
GAATTCGAGCGCCGTCGACAAGCTTGCGGCCGCACTCGAGCACCACCACCACCACCACTGAGATCCGGCT
GCTAACAAAGCCCGAAAGGAAGCTGAGTTGGCTGCTGCCACCGCTGAGCAATAACTAGCATAACCCCTTG
GGGCCTCTAAACGGGTCTTGAGGGGTTTTTTGCTGAAAGGAGGAACTATATCCGGATTGGCGAATGGG
[124 nt withheld, positions 7769-7892]
C
[91 nt withheld, positions 7894-7984]
A
[49 nt withheld, positions 7986-8034]
CCTTTGACGTTGGAGTCCACGTTCTTT
[37 nt withheld, positions 8062-8098]
ACCCTATCTCGGTCTATTCTTTTGATTTATAAGGGATTTTGCCGATTTCGGCCTATTGGTTAAAAAATGA
GCTGATTTAACAAAAATTTAACGCGAATTTTAACAAACTAGTAACGTTTACAATTTCAGGTGGCACTTTT
CGGGGAAATGTGCGCGGAACCCCTATTTGTTTATTTTTCTAAATACATTCAAATATGTATCCGCTCATGA
ATTAATTCTTAGAAAAACTCATCGAGCATCAAATGAAACTGCAATTTATTCATATCAGGATTATCAATAC
CATATTTTTGAAAAAGCCGTTTCTGTAATGAAGGAGAAAACTCACCGAGGCAGTTCCATAGGATGGCAAG
ATCCTGGTATCGGTCTGCGATTCCGACTCGTCCAACATCAATACAACCTATTAATTTCCCCTCGTCAAAA
ATAAGGTTATCAAGTGAGAAATCACCATGAGTGACGACTGAATCCGGTGAGAATGGCAAAAGTTTATGCA
TTTCTTTCCAGACTTGTTCAACAGGCCAGCCATTACGCTCGTCATCAAAATCACTCGCATCAACCAAACC
GTTATTCATTCGTGATTGCGCCTGAGCGAGACGAAATACGCGATCGCTGTTAAAAGGACAATTACAAACA
GGAATCGAATGCAACCGGCGCAGGAACACTGCCAGCGCATCAACAATGTTTTCACCTGAATCAGGATATT
CTTCTAATACCTGGAATGCTGTTTTCCCGGGGATCGCAGTGGTGAGTAACCATGCATCATCAGGAGTACG
GATAAAATGCTTGATGGTCGGAAGAGGCATAAATTCCGTCAGCCAGTTTAGTCTGACCATCTCATCTGTA
ACATCATTGGCAACGCTACCTTTGCCATGTTTCAGAAACAACTCTGGCGCATCGGGCTTCCCATACAATC
GATAGATTGTCGCACCTGATTGCCCGACATTATCGCGAGCCCATTTATACCCATATAAATCAGCATCCAT
GTTGGAATTTAATCGCGGCCTAGAGCAAGACGTTTCCCGTTGAATATGGCTCATAACACCCCTTGTATTA
CTGTTTATGTAAGCAGACAGTTTTATTGTTCATGACCAAAATCCCTTAACGTGAGTTTTCGTTCCACTGA
GCGTCAGACCCCGTAGAAAAGATCAAAGGATCTTC
Features (pLannotate 1.2.2; 21 found; start..end, strand, type, name):
      1..589     +  rep_origin     ori: high-copy-number ColE1/pMB1/pBR322/pUC origin of replication
    775..914     -  misc_feature   bom: basis of mobility region from pBR322
   1016..1207    -  CDS            rop: Rop protein, which maintains plasmids at low copy number; rop
   1224..1604    +  CDS            YPB1_ECOLX: Protein predicted: Swiss-Prot protein existence level 4. From Escherichia coli.
   1676..1967    -  CDS            TcR (fragment): tetracycline efflux protein; tet; confers resistance to tetracycline
   1982..2003    -  protein_bind   CAP binding site: CAP binding activates transcription in the presence of cAMP. E. coli catabolite activator protein
   2016..3098    -  CDS            lacI: lac repressor; lacI; The lac repressor binds to the lac operator to inhibit transcription in E. coli. This inhibition can be relieved by adding lactose or isopropyl-β-D-thiogalactopyranoside (IPTG).
   3099..3176    -  promoter       lacI promoter: lacI
   3184..3463    -  CDS            TcR (fragment): tetracycline efflux protein; tet; confers resistance to tetracycline
   3485..3503    +  promoter       T7 promoter: promoter for bacteriophage T7 RNA polymerase
   3504..3528    +  protein_bind   lac operator: The lac repressor binds to the lac operator to inhibit transcription in E. coli. This inhibition can be relieved by adding lactose or isopropyl-β-D-thiogalactopyranoside (IPTG). lac repressor encoded by lacI
   3543..3565    +  RBS            RBS: efficient ribosome binding site from bacteriophage T7 gene 10 (Olins and Rangwala, 1989)
   3584..3601    +  CDS            6xHis: 6xHis affinity tag
   3611..4711    +  CDS            MBP: maltose binding protein from E. coli; malE (mutated); This version of the gene does not encode a signal sequence, so MBP will remain in the cytosol.
   4766..4782    +  CDS            TEV site (fragment): tobacco etch virus (TEV) protease recognition and cleavage site
   7601..7618    +  CDS            9xHis (fragment): 9xHis affinity tag
   7628..7677    +  CDS            SET1 (fragment): solubility-enhancement tag derived from T7 phage gene 10B
   7685..7732    +  terminator     T7 terminator: transcription terminator for bacteriophage T7 RNA polymerase
   7769..8197    +  rep_origin     f1 ori (sequence partly withheld): f1 bacteriophage origin of replication; arrow indicates direction of (+) strand synthesis
   8251..8308    +  promoter       AmpR promoter (fragment): bla
   8317..9132    -  CDS            KanR: aminoglycoside phosphotransferase; aph(3')-Ia; confers resistance to kanamycin in bacteria or G418 (Geneticin®) in eukaryotes
