[The description below was written by a language model from this plasmid's Addgene catalogue record and pLannotate feature annotations shown in this document.]
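Description:
pET28a:His-MBP-RWT4Ca is a bacterial expression plasmid of about 9.3 kb for producing a recombinant wheat protein in E. coli. It is built on a pET28a derivative that already carries an N-terminal His-MBP fusion module. It replicates from a ColE1/pMB1-type origin, and the bom and rop elements typical of pBR322-derived pET vectors are also present, although the catalogue lists the plasmid as high copy. Selection is by kanamycin through the aph(3')-Ia gene. An f1 origin is also annotated, along with short tetracycline-resistance gene fragments that are backbone remnants rather than functional markers.

The expression cassette is driven by a T7 promoter with an adjacent lac operator. A plasmid-borne lacI gene supplies repressor, so transcription depends on T7 RNA polymerase from the host and is induced with IPTG. A T7 gene 10 ribosome binding site precedes an open reading frame encoding a 6xHis tag, a signal-sequence-free maltose binding protein that stays in the cytosol and aids solubility, and a TEV protease site for removing the tags after purification. The Rwt4Ca insert from Triticum aestivum was introduced by ligation independent cloning. It is not itself annotated, but it presumably occupies the roughly 2.8 kb unannotated gap between the TEV site and the downstream vector sequence. A His-tag-like fragment lies just past the insert and before the T7 terminator; the record does not show whether it is translated as part of the fusion.

The stated purpose is recombinant protein expression, and the associated publication concerns the wheat tandem kinase RWT4 binding a fungal effector. The record does not explain what the "Ca" designation refers to.
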