Addgene plasmid #237518: pET28a:His-MBP-RWT4Ca
Purpose: Recombinant protein expression
Depositing lab: Gitta Coaker. Depositing organization: University of California, Davis. Publication: Wheat tandem kinase RWT4 directly binds a fungal effector to activate defense. Sung YC, Li Y, Bernasconi Z, Baik S, Asuke S, Keller B, Fahima T, Coaker G. Nat Genet. 2025 Apr 14. doi: 10.1038/s41588-025-02162-w. PubMed 40229601.
Backbone
  Vector backbone: pET28a:His-MBP
  Vector type: Bacterial Expression
Growth in bacteria
  Bacterial resistance: Kanamycin, 50 μg/mL
  Growth temperature: 37°C
  Growth strain: DH5alpha
  Copy number: High Copy
Gene/Insert
  Gene/Insert name: Rwt4Ca
  Species: Triticum aestivum
  Cloning method: Ligation Independent Cloning
Terms and licenses: Academic/Nonprofit Terms; Industry Terms: Not Available to Industry
Depositor comments: Please visit https://doi.org/10.1101/2024.04.30.591956 for bioRxiv preprint.
How to cite: pET28a:His-MBP-RWT4Ca was a gift from Gitta Coaker (Addgene plasmid # 237518 ; http://n2t.net/addgene:237518 ; RRID:Addgene_237518)
